Addgene plasmid #211330: pCS2-HsProm1s1-mScarlet
Purpose: Mammalian overexpression vector for C-terminally mScarlet tagged human Prom1s1 (WT)
Depositing lab: Luke Chao. Depositing organization: Massachusetts General Hospital. Publication: Prominin 1 and Tweety Homology 1 both induce extracellular vesicle formation. Bell TA, Luce BE, Hakim P, Ananda VY, Dardari H, Nguyen TH, Monshizadeh A, Chao LH. Elife. 2024 Aug 13;13:e100061. doi: 10.7554/eLife.100061. PubMed 39168849.
Backbone
  Vector backbone: pCS2
  Backbone manufacturer: Nathan D. Lawson
  Backbone size w/o insert (bp): 4075
  Total vector size (bp): 7342
  Vector type: Mammalian Expression
Growth in bacteria
  Bacterial resistance: Ampicillin, 100 μg/mL
  Growth temperature: 37°C
  Growth strain: DH5alpha
  Copy number: High Copy
Gene/Insert
  Gene/Insert name: Prominin 1 (alt name: PROM1)
  Species: H. sapiens (human)
  Insert size (bp): 3267
  Entrez Gene: PROM1 (a.k.a. AC133, CD133, CORD12, MCDR2, MSTP061, PROML1, RP41, STGD4)
  Promoter: CMV
  Tag / fusion protein: mScarlet (C terminal on insert)
  Cloning method: Unknown
  Sequencing primers: 5′ CMV-F
Resource information
  A portion of this plasmid was derived from a plasmid made by: Modified version of construct from Noriaki Sasai (Nara Institute of Science and Technology).
Terms and licenses: Academic/Nonprofit Terms; Industry Terms: Not Available to Industry
Depositor comments: Please visit https://doi.org/10.1101/2023.11.08.566258 for bioRxiv preprint. Original construct published in: Hori, A., Nishide, K., Yasukuni, Y., Haga, K., Kakuta, W., Ishikawa, Y., Hayes, M.J., Ohnuma, S., Kiyonari, H., Kimura, K., et al. (2019). Prominin-1 Modulates Rho/ROCK-Mediated Membrane Morphology and Calcium-Dependent Intracellular Chloride Flux. Sci. Rep. 9, 15911. 10.1038/s41598-019-52040-9.
How to cite: pCS2-HsProm1s1-mScarlet was a gift from Luke Chao (Addgene plasmid # 211330 ; http://n2t.net/addgene:211330 ; RRID:Addgene_211330)
