[The description below was written by a language model from this plasmid's Addgene catalogue record and pLannotate feature annotations shown in this document.]
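Description:
pCS2-HsProm1s1-mScarlet is a mammalian overexpression plasmid built on the pCS2 backbone that encodes wild-type human Prominin 1 (PROM1, also known as CD133), designated Prom1s1 in the construct name, fused at its C terminus to the red fluorescent protein mScarlet. It is about 7.3 kb in total, with an insert of roughly 3.3 kb covering the PROM1 and mScarlet coding sequences. In E. coli it is maintained at high copy through a ColE1/pUC-type origin and selected with ampicillin via the β-lactamase gene. An f1 phage origin and remnants of lac sequences (lac promoter and operator, lacI and lacZα fragments) are also present as backbone carry-over.

Expression in mammalian cells is driven by the CMV promoter, which the feature annotation identifies as the simian cytomegalovirus IE94 enhancer/promoter typical of pCS2 vectors. Because the sequence is circular, this promoter at the end of the numbered record lies immediately upstream of the open reading frame. An SP6 promoter sits between the CMV element and the PROM1 start, so capped sense mRNA could in principle be made by in vitro transcription. The PROM1 coding sequence is followed after a short junction by mScarlet, and the transcript is terminated by an SV40 polyadenylation signal. A T7 promoter fragment and a T3 promoter flank this downstream region in the antisense orientation.

The fusion allows the membrane protein to be overexpressed and tracked by red fluorescence. The associated work concerns extracellular vesicle formation induced by Prominin 1, and the plasmid is a modified version of an earlier published Prominin-1 construct.
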