Features (pLannotate 1.2.2; 16 found; start..end, strand, type, name):
     35..53      +  promoter       SP6 promoter: promoter for bacteriophage SP6 RNA polymerase
     92..2659    +  CDS            PROM1: PROM1_HUMAN - Also known as PROML1. Experimental evidence at protein level: Swiss-Prot protein existence level 1. May play a role in cell differentiation, proliferation and apoptosis (PubMed:24556617). Binds cholesterol in cholesterol- containing plasma membrane microdomains and may play a role in the organization of the apical plasma membrane in epithelial cells. During early retinal development acts as a key regulator of disk morphogenesis. Involved in regulation of MAPK and Akt signaling pathways. In neuroblastoma cells suppresses cell differentiation such as neurite outgrowth in a RET-depe
   2666..3358    +  CDS            mScarlet: mScarlet is a basic (constitutively fluorescent) red fluorescent protein published in 2016, derived from synthetic construct. It has moderate acid sensitivity.
   3369..3386    -  promoter       T7 promoter (fragment): promoter for bacteriophage T7 RNA polymerase
   3391..3525    -  polyA_signal   SV40 poly(A) signal: SV40 polyadenylation signal
   3638..3656    -  promoter       T3 promoter: promoter for bacteriophage T3 RNA polymerase
   3701..3717    -  protein_bind   lac operator: The lac repressor binds to the lac operator to inhibit transcription in E. coli. This inhibition can be relieved by adding lactose or isopropyl-β-D-thiogalactopyranoside (IPTG). lac repressor encoded by lacI
   3725..3755    -  promoter       lac promoter: promoter for the E. coli lac operon
   3770..3791    -  protein_bind   CAP binding site: CAP binding activates transcription in the presence of cAMP. E. coli catabolite activator protein
   3804..3896    -  CDS            lacI (fragment): lac repressor; lacI; The lac repressor binds to the lac operator to inhibit transcription in E. coli. This inhibition can be relieved by adding lactose or isopropyl-β-D-thiogalactopyranoside (IPTG).
   4079..4667    -  rep_origin     ori: high-copy-number ColE1/pMB1/pBR322/pUC origin of replication
   4838..5698    -  CDS            AmpR: β-lactamase; bla; confers resistance to ampicillin, carbenicillin, and related antibiotics
   5699..5803    -  promoter       AmpR promoter: bla
   5856..6284    -  rep_origin     f1 ori (sequence partly withheld): f1 bacteriophage origin of replication; arrow indicates direction of (+) strand synthesis
   6289..6355    -  CDS            lacZα (fragment): LacZα fragment of β-galactosidase; lacZ fragment
   6362..7339    +  promoter       CMV IE94 promoter: enhancer/promoter region of simian cytomegalovirus major immediate early transcription unit IE94
>Addgene plasmid #211330 | pCS2-HsProm1s1-mScarlet | addgene full sequence | sequence record 420108 | Addgene NGS Result
CGCCATTCTGCCTGGGGACGTCGGAGCAAGCTTGATTTAGGTGACACTATAGAATACAAGCTACTTGTTC
TTTTTGCAGGATCCCATCGATATGGCCCTCGTACTCGGCTCCCTGTTGCTGCTGGGGCTGTGCGGGAACT
CCTTTTCAGGAGGGCAGCCTTCATCCACAGATGCTCCTAAGGCTTGGAATTATGAATTGCCTGCAACAAA
TTATGAGACCCAAGACTCCCATAAAGCTGGACCCATTGGCATTCTCTTTGAACTAGTGCATATCTTTCTC
TATGTGGTACAGCCGCGTGATTTCCCAGAAGATACTTTGAGAAAATTCTTACAGAAGGCATATGAATCCA
AAATTGATTATGACAAGATTGTCTACTATGAAGCAGGGATTATTCTATGCTGTGTCCTGGGGCTGCTGTT
TATTATTCTGATGCCTCTGGTGGGGTATTTCTTTTGTATGTGTCGTTGCTGTAACAAATGTGGTGGAGAA
ATGCACCAGCGACAGAAGGAAAATGGGCCCTTCCTGAGGAAATGCTTTGCAATCTCCCTGTTGGTGATTT
GTATAATAATAAGCATTGGCATCTTCTATGGTTTTGTGGCAAATCACCAGGTAAGAACCCGGATCAAAAG
GAGTCGGAAACTGGCAGATAGCAATTTCAAGGACTTGCGAACTCTCTTGAATGAAACTCCAGAGCAAATC
AAATATATATTGGCCCAGTACAACACTACCAAGGACAAGGCGTTCACAGATCTGAACAGTATCAATTCAG
TGCTAGGAGGCGGAATTCTTGACCGACTGAGACCCAACATCATCCCTGTTCTTGATGAGATTAAGTCCAT
GGCAACAGCGATCAAGGAGACCAAAGAGGCGTTGGAGAACATGAACAGCACCTTGAAGAGCTTGCACCAA
CAAAGTACGCAGCTTAGCAGCAGTCTGACCAGCGTGAAAACTAGCCTGCGGTCATCTCTCAATGACCCTC
TGTGCTTGGTGCATCCATCAAGTGAAACCTGCAACAGCATCAGATTGTCTCTAAGCCAGCTGAATAGCAA
CCCTGAACTGAGGCAGCTTCCACCCGTGGATGCAGAACTTGACAACGTTAATAACGTTCTTAGGACAGAT
TTGGATGGCCTGGTCCAACAGGGCTATCAATCCCTTAATGATATACCTGACAGAGTACAACGCCAAACCA
CGACTGTCGTAGCAGGTATCAAAAGGGTCTTGAATTCCATTGGTTCAGATATCGACAATGTAACTCAGCG
TCTTCCTATTCAGGATATACTCTCAGCATTCTCTGTTTATGTTAATAACACTGAAAGTTACATCCACAGA
AATTTACCTACATTGGAAGAGTATGATTCATACTGGTGGCTGGGTGGCCTGGTCATCTGCTCTCTGCTGA
CCCTCATCGTGATTTTTTACTACCTGGGCTTACTGTGTGGCGTGTGCGGCTATGACAGGCATGCCACCCC
GACCACCCGAGGCTGTGTCTCCAACACCGGAGGCGTCTTCCTCATGGTTGGAGTTGGATTAAGTTTCCTC
TTTTGCTGGATATTGATGATCATTGTGGTTCTTACCTTTGTCTTTGGTGCAAATGTGGAAAAACTGATCT
GTGAACCTTACACGAGCAAGGAATTATTCCGGGTTTTGGATACACCCTACTTACTAAATGAAGACTGGGA
ATACTATCTCTCTGGGAAGCTATTTAATAAATCAAAAATGAAGCTCACTTTTGAACAAGTTTACAGTGAC
TGCAAAAAAAATAGAGGCACTTACGGCACTCTTCACCTGCAGAACAGCTTCAATATCAGTGAACATCTCA
ACATTAATGAGCATACTGGAAGCATAAGCAGTGAATTGGAAAGTCTGAAGGTAAATCTTAATATCTTTCT
GTTGGGTGCAGCAGGAAGAAAAAACCTTCAGGATTTTGCTGCTTGTGGAATAGACAGAATGAATTATGAC
AGCTACTTGGCTCAGACTGGTAAATCCCCCGCAGGAGTGAATCTTTTATCATTTGCATATGATCTAGAAG
CAAAAGCAAACAGTTTGCCCCCAGGAAATTTGAGGAACTCCCTGAAAAGAGATGCACAAACTATTAAAAC
AATTCACCAGCAACGAGTCCTTCCTATAGAACAATCACTGAGCACTCTATACCAAAGCGTCAAGATACTT
CAACGCACAGGGAATGGATTGTTGGAGAGAGTAACTAGGATTCTAGCTTCTCTGGATTTTGCTCAGAACT
TCATCACAAACAATACTTCCTCTGTTATTATTGAGGAAACTAAGAAGTATGGGAGAACAATAATAGGATA
TTTTGAACATTATCTGCAGTGGATCGAGTTCTCTATCAGTGAGAAAGTGGCATCGTGCAAACCTGTGGCC
ACCGCTCTAGATACTGCTGTTGATGTCTTTCTGTGTAGCTACATTATCGACCCCTTGAATTTGTTTTGGT
TTGGCATAGGAAAAGCTACTGTATTTTTACTTCCGGCTCTAATTTTTGCGGTAAAACTGGCTAAGTACTA
TCGTCGAATGGATTCGGAGGACGTGTACGATGATGTTGAAACTATACCCATGAAAAATATGGAAAATGGT
AATAATGGTTATCATAAAGATCATGTATATGGTATTCACAATCCTGTTATGACAAGCCCATCACAACATC
TCGAGGTCAGCAAAGGGGAAGCCGTCATTAAAGAATTCATGCGCTTCAAAGTCCATATGGAGGGATCCAT
GAACGGCCACGAGTTCGAGATCGAGGGTGAGGGGGAGGGCCGGCCCTACGAGGGGACACAAACTGCCAAG
CTGAAAGTGACAAAGGGCGGACCATTGCCTTTTTCTTGGGATATCTTGAGCCCCCAGTTCATGTACGGGT
CAAGGGCATTTACTAAGCACCCGGCTGATATCCCTGATTACTATAAGCAGTCTTTCCCAGAAGGCTTCAA
ATGGGAACGGGTCATGAACTTTGAGGACGGCGGCGCGGTGACCGTCACTCAGGACACCAGCCTTGAAGAT
GGTACACTCATTTACAAGGTTAAGCTGAGAGGCACAAACTTCCCACCTGATGGGCCGGTGATGCAAAAAA
AGACCATGGGCTGGGAGGCCAGCACCGAGAGGCTCTATCCCGAAGATGGGGTCCTCAAAGGAGATATCAA
AATGGCTCTGCGCCTCAAAGATGGCGGCAGGTATCTCGCAGACTTCAAAACAACCTACAAGGCCAAGAAA
CCCGTCCAGATGCCCGGCGCTTACAACGTTGATCGAAAATTGGATATTACCAGTCACAACGAGGATTACA
CTGTGGTGGAGCAGTACGAAAGAAGCGAGGGAAGGCATAGCACTGGTGGGATGGACGAGCTGTACAAATA
ATCTAGAACTATAGTGAGTCGTATTACGTAGATCCAGACATGATAAGATACATTGATGAGTTTGGACAAA
CCACAACTAGAATGCAGTGAAAAAAATGCTTTATTTGTGAAATTTGTGATGCTATTGCTTTATTTGTAAC
CATTATAAGCTGCAATAAACAAGTTAACAACAACAATTGCATTCATTTTATGTTTCAGGTTCAGGGGGAG
GTGTGGGAGGTTTTTTAATTCGCGGCCGCGGCGCCAATGCATTGGGCCCGGTACCCAGCTTTTGTTCCCT
TTAGTGAGGGTTAATTGCGCGCTTGGCGTAATCATGGTCATAGCTGTTTCCTGTGTGAAATTGTTATCCG
CTCACAATTCCACACAACATACGAGCCGGGAGCATAAAGTGTAAAGCCTGGGGTGCCTAATGAGTGAGCT
AACTCACATTAATTGCGTTGCGCTCACTGCCCGCTTTCCAGTCGGGAAACCTGTCGTGCCAGCTGCATTA
ATGAATCGGCCAACGCGCGGGGAGAGGCGGTTTGCGTATTGGGCGCTCTTCCGCTTCCTCGCTCACTGAC
TCGCTGCGCTCGGTCGTTCGGCTGCGGCGAGCGGTATCAGCTCACTCAAAGGCGGTAATACGGTTATCCA
CAGAATCAGGGGATAACGCAGGAAAGAACATGTGAGCAAAAGGCCAGCAAAAGGCCAGGAACCGTAAAAA
GGCCGCGTTGCTGGCGTTTTTCCATAGGCTCCGCCCCCCTGACGAGCATCACAAAAATCGACGCTCAAGT
CAGAGGTGGCGAAACCCGACAGGACTATAAAGATACCAGGCGTTTCCCCCTGGAAGCTCCCTCGTGCGCT
CTCCTGTTCCGACCCTGCCGCTTACCGGATACCTGTCCGCCTTTCTCCCTTCGGGAAGCGTGGCGCTTTC
TCATAGCTCACGCTGTAGGTATCTCAGTTCGGTGTAGGTCGTTCGCTCCAAGCTGGGCTGTGTGCACGAA
CCCCCCGTTCAGCCCGACCGCTGCGCCTTATCCGGTAACTATCGTCTTGAGTCCAACCCGGTAAGACACG
ACTTATCGCCACTGGCAGCAGCCACTGGTAACAGGATTAGCAGAGCGAGGTATGTAGGCGGTGCTACAGA
GTTCTTGAAGTGGTGGCCTAACTACGGCTACACTAGAAGAACAGTATTTGGTATCTGCGCTCTGCTGAAG
CCAGTTACCTTCGGAAAAAGAGTTGGTAGCTCTTGATCCGGCAAACAAACCACCGCTGGTAGCGGTGGTT
TTTTTGTTTGCAAGCAGCAGATTACGCGCAGAAAAAAAGGATCTCAAGAAGATCCTTTGATCTTTTCTAC
GGGGTCTGACGCTCAGTGGAACGAAAACTCACGTTAAGGGATTTTGGTCATGAGATTATCAAAAAGGATC
TTCACCTAGATCCTTTTAAATTAAAAATGAAGTTTTAAATCAATCTAAAGTATATATGAGTAAACTTGGT
CTGACAGTTACCAATGCTTAATCAGTGAGGCACCTATCTCAGCGATCTGTCTATTTCGTTCATCCATAGT
TGCCTGACTCCCCGTCGTGTAGATAACTACGATACGGGAGGGCTTACCATCTGGCCCCAGTGCTGCAATG
ATACCGCGAGACCCACGCTCACCGGCTCCAGATTTATCAGCAATAAACCAGCCAGCCGGAAGGGCCGAGC
GCAGAAGTGGTCCTGCAACTTTATCCGCCTCCATCCAGTCTATTAATTGTTGCCGGGAAGCTAGAGTAAG
TAGTTCGCCAGTTAATAGTTTGCGCAACGTTGTTGCCATTGCTACAGGCATCGTGGTGTCACGCTCGTCG
TTTGGTATGGCTTCATTCAGCTCCGGTTCCCAACGATCAAGGCGAGTTACATGATCCCCCATGTTGTGCA
AAAAAGCGGTTAGCTCCTTCGGTCCTCCGATCGTTGTCAGAAGTAAGTTGGCCGCAGTGTTATCACTCAT
GGTTATGGCAGCACTGCATAATTCTCTTACTGTCATGCCATCCGTAAGATGCTTTTCTGTGACTGGTGAG
TACTCAACCAAGTCATTCTGAGAATAGTGTATGCGGCGACCGAGTTGCTCTTGCCCGGCGTCAATACGGG
ATAATACCGCGCCACATAGCAGAACTTTAAAAGTGCTCATCATTGGAAAACGTTCTTCGGGGCGAAAACT
CTCAAGGATCTTACCGCTGTTGAGATCCAGTTCGATGTAACCCACTCGTGCACCCAACTGATCTTCAGCA
TCTTTTACTTTCACCAGCGTTTCTGGGTGAGCAAAAACAGGAAGGCAAAATGCCGCAAAAAAGGGAATAA
GGGCGACACGGAAATGTTGAATACTCATACTCTTCCTTTTTCAATATTATTGAAGCATTTATCAGGGTTA
TTGTCTCATGAGCGGATACATATTTGAATGTATTTAGAAAAATAAACAAATAGGGGTTCCGCGCACATTT
CCCCGAAAAGTGCCACCTAAATTGTAAGCGTTAATATTTTGTTAAAATTCGCGTTAAATTTTTGTTAAAT
CAGCTCATTTTTTAACCAATAGGCCGAAATCGGCAAAATCCCTTATAAATCAAAAGAATAGACCGAGATA
GGGT
[37 nt withheld, positions 5955-5991]
AAAGAACGTGGACTCCAACGTCAAAGG
[49 nt withheld, positions 6019-6067]
T
[91 nt withheld, positions 6069-6159]
G
[124 nt withheld, positions 6161-6284]
CCCATTCGCCATTCAGGCTGCGCAACTGTTGGGAAGGGCGATCGGTGCGGGCCTCTTCGCTATTACGCCA
GTCGACCGCCAATTCAATATGGCGTATATGGACTCATGCCAATTCAATATGGTGGATCTGGACCTGTGCC
AATTCAATATGGCGTATATGGACTCGTGCCAATTCAATATGGTGGATCTGGACCCCAGCCAATTCAATAT
GGCGGACTTGGCACCATGCCAATTCAATATGGCGGACCTGGCACTGTGCCAACTGGGGAGGGGTCTACTT
GGCACGGTGCCAAGTTTGAGGAGGGGTCTTGGCCCTGTGCCAAGTCCGCCATATTGAATTGGCATGGTGC
CAATAATGGCGGCCATATTGGCTATATGCCAGGATCAATATATAGGCAATATCCAATATGGCCCTATGCC
AATATGGCTATTGGCCAGGTTCAATACTATGTATTGGCCCTATGCCATATAGTATTCCATATATGGGTTT
TCCTATTGACGTAGATAGCCCCTCCCAATGGGCGGTCCCATATACCATATATGGGGCTTCCTAATACCGC
CCATAGCCACTCCCCCATTGACGTCAATGGTCTCTATATATGGTCTTTCCTATTGACGTCATATGGGCGG
TCCTATTGACGTATATGGCGCCTCCCCCATTGACGTCAATTACGGTAAATGGCCCGCCTGGCTCAATGCC
CATTGACGTCAATAGGACCACCCACCATTGACGTCAATGGGATGGCTCATTGCCCATTCATATCCGTTCT
CACGCCCCCTATTGACGTCAATGACGGTAAATGGCCCACTTGGCAGTACATCAATATCTATTAATAGTAA
CTTGGCAAGTACATTACTATTGGAAGTACGCCAGGGTACATTGGCAGTACTCCCATTGACGTCAATGGCG
GTAAATGGCCCGCGATGGCTGCCAAGTACATCCCCATTGACGTCAATGGGGAGGGGCAATGACGCAAATG
GGCGTTCCATTGACGTAAATGGGCGGTAGGCGTGCCTAATGGGAGGTCTATATAAGCAATGCTCGTTTAG
GGAAC
